>Addgene plasmid #239267 | pSLQ10531 | addgene full sequence | sequence record 475551 | Addgene NGS Result
CACTTCCATTATCCGTTGACCATAAACCGGATAGAGAAGATGAAGCTGCGAGGATTGAAGCCGCAGGAGG
GAAAGTGATTCAGTGGAATGGAGCTCGTGTTTTCGGTGTTCTCGCCATGTCGAGATCCATTGGCGATAGA
TACTTGAAACCATCCATCATTCCTGATCCGGAAGTGACGGCTGTGAAGAGAGTAAAAGAAGATGATTGTC
TGATTTTGGCGAGTGACGGGGTTTGGGATGTAATGACGGATGAAGAAGCGTGTGAGATGGCAAGGAAGCG
GATTCTCTTGTGGCACAAGAAAAACGCGGTGGCTGGGGATGCATCGTTGCTCGCGGATGAGCGGAGAAAG
GAAGGGAAAGATCCTGCGGCGATGTCCGCGGCTGAGTATTTGTCAAAGCTGGCGATACAGAGAGGAAGCA
AAGACAACATAAGTGTGGTGGTGGTTGATTTGAAGTCAAGCGCTGCAGGTGCTACCACTAGTGGCAAGCC
CATCCCCAACCCCCTGCTGGGCCTGGACAGCACCTAACCTGCAGGCATGCAAGCTTGATATCAAGCTTAT
CGATAATCAACCTCTGGATTACAAAATTTGTGAAAGATTGACTGGTATTCTTAACTATGTTGCTCCTTTT
ACGCTATGTGGATACGCTGCTTTAATGCCTTTGTATCATGCTATTGCTTCCCGTATGGCTTTCATTTTCT
CCTCCTTGTATAAATCCTGGTTGCTGTCTCTTTATGAGGAGTTGTGGCCCGTTGTCAGGCAACGTGGCGT
GGTGTGCACTGTGTTTGCTGACGCAACCCCCACTGGTTGGGGCATTGCCACCACCTGTCAGCTCCTTTCC
GGGACTTTCGCTTTCCCCCTCCCTATTGCCACGGCGGAACTCATCGCCGCCTGCCTTGCCCGCTGCTGGA
CAGGGGCTCGGCTGTTGGGCACTGACAATTCCGTGGTGTTGTCGGGGAAATCATCGTCCTTTCCTTGGCT
GCTCGCCTGTGTTGCCACCTGGATTCTGCGCGGGACGTCCTTCTGCTACGTCCCTTCGGCCCTCAATCCA
GCGGACCTTCCTTCCCGCGGCCTGCTGCCGGCTCTGCGGCCTCTTCCGCGTCTTCGCCTTCGCCCTCAGA
CGAGTCGGATCTCCCTTTGGGCCGCCTCCCCGCATCGATACCGTCGACCTCGAGGGAATTAATTCGAGCT
CGGTACCTTTAAGACCAATGACTTACAAGGCAGCTGTAGATCTTAGCCACTTTTTAAAAGAAAAGGGGGG
ACTGGAAGGGCTAATTCACTCCCAACGAAGACAAGATCTGCTTTTTGCTTGTACTGGGTCTCTCTGGTTA
GACCAGATCTGAGCCTGGGAGCTCTCTGGCTAACTAGGGAACCCACTGCTTAAGCCTCAATAAAGCTTGC
CTTGAGTGCTTCAAGTAGTGTGTGCCCGTCTGTTGTGTGACTCTGGTAACTAGAGATCCCTCAGACCCTT
TTAGTCAGTGTGGAAAATCTCTAGCAGCATCTAGAATTAATTCCGTGTATTCTATAGTGTCACCTAAATC
GTATGTGTATGATACATAAGGTTATGTATTAATTGTAGCCGCGTTCTAACGACAATATGTACAAGCCTAA
TTGTGTAGCATCTGGCTTACTGAAGCAGACCCTATCATCTCTCTCGTAAACTGCCGTCAGAGTCGGTTTG
GTTGGACGAACCTTCTGAGTTTCTGGTAACGCCGTCCCGCACCCGGAAATGGTCAGCGAACCAATCAGCA
GGGTCATCGCTAGCCAGATCCTCTACGCCGGACGCATCGTGGCCGGCATCACCGGCGCCACAGGTGCGGT
TGCTGGCGCCTATATCGCCGACATCACCGATGGGGAAGATCGGGCTCGCCACTTCGGGCTCATGAGCGCT
TGTTTCGGCGTGGGTATGGTGGCAGGCCCCGTGGCCGGGGGACTGTTGGGCGCCATCTCCTTGCATGCAC
CATTCCTTGCGGCGGCGGTGCTCAACGGCCTCAACCTACTACTGGGCTGCTTCCTAATGCAGGAGTCGCA
TAAGGGAGAGCGTCGAATGGTGCACTCTCAGTACAATCTGCTCTGATGCCGCATAGTTAAGCCAGCCCCG
ACACCCGCCAACACCCGCTGACGCGCCCTGACGGGCTTGTCTGCTCCCGGCATCCGCTTACAGACAAGCT
GTGACCGTCTCCGGGAGCTGCATGTGTCAGAGGTTTTCACCGTCATCACCGAAACGCGCGAGACGAAAGG
GCCTCGTGATACGCCTATTTTTATAGGTTAATGTCATGATAATAATGGTTTCTTAGACGTCAGGTGGCAC
TTTTCGGGGAAATGTGCGCGGAACCCCTATTTGTTTATTTTTCTAAATACATTCAAATATGTATCCGCTC
ATGAGACAATAACCCTGATAAATGCTTCAATAATATTGAAAAAGGAAGAGTATGAGTATTCAACATTTCC
GTGTCGCCCTTATTCCCTTTTTTGCGGCATTTTGCCTTCCTGTTTTTGCTCACCCAGAAACGCTGGTGAA
AGTAAAAGATGCTGAAGATCAGTTGGGTGCACGAGTGGGTTACATCGAACTGGATCTCAACAGCGGTAAG
ATCCTTGAGAGTTTTCGCCCCGAAGAACGTTTTCCAATGATGAGCACTTTTAAAGTTCTGCTATGTGGCG
CGGTATTATCCCGTATTGACGCCGGGCAAGAGCAACTCGGTCGCCGCATACACTATTCTCAGAATGACTT
GGTTGAGTACTCACCAGTCACAGAAAAGCATCTTACGGATGGCATGACAGTAAGAGAATTATGCAGTGCT
GCCATAACCATGAGTGATAACACTGCGGCCAACTTACTTCTGACAACGATCGGAGGACCGAAGGAGCTAA
CCGCTTTTTTGCACAACATGGGGGATCATGTAACTCGCCTTGATCGTTGGGAACCGGAGCTGAATGAAGC
CATACCAAACGACGAGCGTGACACCACGATGCCTGTAGCAATGGCAACAACGTTGCGCAAACTATTAACT
GGCGAACTACTTACTCTAGCTTCCCGGCAACAATTAATAGACTGGATGGAGGCGGATAAAGTTGCAGGAC
CACTTCTGCGCTCGGCCCTTCCGGCTGGCTGGTTTATTGCTGATAAATCTGGAGCCGGTGAGCGTGGGTC
TCGCGGTATCATTGCAGCACTGGGGCCAGATGGTAAGCCCTCCCGTATCGTAGTTATCTACACGACGGGG
AGTCAGGCAACTATGGATGAACGAAATAGACAGATCGCTGAGATAGGTGCCTCACTGATTAAGCATTGGT
AACTGTCAGACCAAGTTTACTCATATATACTTTAGATTGATTTAAAACTTCATTTTTAATTTAAAAGGAT
CTAGGTGAAGATCCTTTTTGATAATCTCATGACCAAAATCCCTTAACGTGAGTTTTCGTTCCACTGAGCG
TCAGACCCCGTAGAAAAGATCAAAGGATCTTCTTGAGATCCTTTTTTTCTGCGCGTAATCTGCTGCTTGC
AAACAAAAAAACCACCGCTACCAGCGGTGGTTTGTTTGCCGGATCAAGAGCTACCAACTCTTTTTCCGAA
GGTAACTGGCTTCAGCAGAGCGCAGATACCAAATACTGTTCTTCTAGTGTAGCCGTAGTTAGGCCACCAC
TTCAAGAACTCTGTAGCACCGCCTACATACCTCGCTCTGCTAATCCTGTTACCAGTGGCTGCTGCCAGTG
GCGATAAGTCGTGTCTTACCGGGTTGGACTCAAGACGATAGTTACCGGATAAGGCGCAGCGGTCGGGCTG
AACGGGGGGTTCGTGCACACAGCCCAGCTTGGAGCGAACGACCTACACCGAACTGAGATACCTACAGCGT
GAGCTATGAGAAAGCGCCACGCTTCCCGAAGGGAGAAAGGCGGACAGGTATCCGGTAAGCGGCAGGGTCG
GAACAGGAGAGCGCACGAGGGAGCTTCCAGGGGGAAACGCCTGGTATCTTTATAGTCCTGTCGGGTTTCG
CCACCTCTGACTTGAGCGTCGATTTTTGTGATGCTCGTCAGGGGGGCGGAGCCTATGGAAAAACGCCAGC
AACGCGGCCTTTTTACGGTTCCTGGCCTTTTGCTGGCCTTTTGCTCACATGTTCTTTCCTGCGTTATCCC
CTGATTCTGTGGATAACCGTATTACCGCCTTTGAGTGAGCTGATACCGCTCGCCGCAGCCGAACGACCGA
GCGCAGCGAGTCAGTGAGCGAGGAAGCGGAAGAGCGCCCAATACGCAAACCGCCTCTCCCCGCGCGTTGG
CCGATTCATTAATGCAGCTGTGGAATGTGTGTCAGTTAGGGTGTGGAAAGTCCCCAGGCTCCCCAGCAGG
CAGAAGTATGCAAAGCATGCATCTCAATTAGTCAGCAACCAGGTGTGGAAAGTCCCCAGGCTCCCCAGCA
GGCAGAAGTATGCAAAGCATGCATCTCAATTAGTCAGCAACCATAGTCCCGCCCCTAACTCCGCCCATCC
CGCCCCTAACTCCGCCCAGTTCCGCCCATTCTCCGCCCCATGGCTGACTAATTTTTTTTATTTATGCAGA
GGCCGAGGCCGCCTCGGCCTCTGAGCTATTCCAGAAGTAGTGAGGAGGCTTTTTTGGAGGCCTAGGCTTT
TGCAAAAAGCTTGGACACAAGACAGGCTTGCGAGATATGTTTGAGAATACCACTTTATCCCGCGTCAGGG
AGAGGCAGTGCGTAAAAAGACGCGGACTCATGTGAAATACTGGTTTTTAGTGCGCCAGATCTCTATAATC
TCGCGCAACCTATTTTCCCCTCGAACACTTTTTAAGCCGTAGATAAACAGGCTGGGACACTTCACATGAG
CGAAAAATACATCGTCACCTGGGACATGTTGCAGATCCATGCACGTAAACTCGCAAGCCGACTGATGCCT
TCTGAACAATGGAAAGGCATTATTGCCGTAAGCCGTGGCGGTCTGTACCGGGTGCGTTACTGGCGCGTGA
ACTGGGTATTCGTCATGTCGATACCGTTTGTATTTCCAGCTACGATCACGACAACCAGCGCGAGCTTAAA
GTGCTGAAACGCGCAGAAGGCGATGGCGAAGGCTTCATCGTTATTGATGACCTGGTGGATACCGGTGGTA
CTGCGGTTGCGATTCGTGAAATGTATCCAAAAGCGCACTTTGTCACCATCTTCGCAAAACCGGCTGGTCG
TCCGCTGGTTGATGACTATGTTGTTGATATCCCGCAAGATACCTGGATTGAACAGCCGTGGGATATGGGC
GTCGTATTCGTCCCGCCAATCTCCGGTCGCTAATCTTTTCAACGCCTGGCACTGCCGGGCGTTGTTCTTT
TTAACTTCAGGCGGGTTACAATAGTTTCCAGTAAGTATTCTGGAGGCTGCATCCATGACACAGGCAAACC
TGAGCGAAACCCTGTTCAAACCCCGCTTTAAACATCCTGAAACCTCGACGCTAGTCCGCCGCTTTAATCA
CGGCGCACAACCGCCTGTGCAGTCGGCCCTTGATGGTAAAACCATCCCTCACTGGTATCGCATGATTAAC
CGTCTGATGTGGATCTGGCGCGGCATTGACCCACGCGAAATCCTCGACGTCCAGGCACGTATTGTGATGA
GCGATGCCGAACGTACCGACGATGATTTATACGATACGGTGATTGGCTACCGTGGCGGCAACTGGATTTA
TGAGTGGGCCCCGGATCTTTGTGAAGGAACCTTACTTCTGTGGTGTGACATAATTGGACAAACTACCTAC
AGAGATTTAAAGCTCTAAGGTAAATATAAAATTTTTAAGTGTATAATGTGTTAAACTACTGATTCTAATT
GTTTGTGTATTTTAGATTCCAACCTATGGAACTGATGAATGGGAGCAGTGGTGGAATGCCTTTAATGAGG
AAAACCTGTTTTGCTCAGAAGAAATGCCATCTAGTGATGATGAGGCTACTGCTGACTCTCAACATTCTAC
TCCTCCAAAAAAGAAGAGAAAGGTAGAAGACCCCAAGGACTTTCCTTCAGAATTGCTAAGTTTTTTGAGT
CATGCTGTGTTTAGTAATAGAACTCTTGCTTGCTTTGCTATTTACACCACAAAGGAAAAAGCTGCACTGC
TATACAAGAAAATTATGGAAAAATATTCTGTAACCTTTATAAGTAGGCATAACAGTTATAATCATAACAT
ACTGTTTTTTCTTACTCCACACAGGCATAGAGTGTCTGCTATTAATAACTATGCTCAAAAATTGTGTACC
TTTAGCTTTTTAATTTGTAAAGGGGTTAATAAGGAATATTTGATGTATAGTGCCTTGACTAGAGATCATA
ATCAGCCATACCACATTTGTAGAGGTTTTACTTGCTTTAAAAAACCTCCCACACCTCCCCCTGAACCTGA
AACATAAAATGAATGCAATTGTTGTTGTTAACTTGTTTATTGCAGCTTATAATGGTTACAAATAAAGCAA
TAGCATCACAAATTTCACAAATAAAGCATTTTTTTCACTGCATTCTAGTTGTGGTTTGTCCAAACTCATC
AATGTATCTTATCATGTCTGGATCAACTGGATAACTCAAGCTAACCAAAATCATCCCAAACTTCCCACCC
CATACCCTATTACCACTGCCAATTACCTGTGGTTTCATTTACTCTAAACCTGTGATTCCTCTGAATTATT
TTCATTTTAAAGAAATTGTATTTGTTAAATATGTACTACAAACTTAGTAGTTGGAAGGGCTAATTCACTC
CCAAAGAAGACAAGATATCCTTGATCTGTGGATCTACCACACACAAGGCTACTTCCCTGATTAGCAGAAC
TACACACCAGGGCCAGGGGTCAGATATCCACTGACCTTTGGATGGTGCTACAAGCTAGTACCAGTTGAGC
CAGATAAGGTAGAAGAGGCCAATAAAGGAGAGAACACCAGCTTGTTACACCCTGTGAGCCTGCATGGGAT
GGATGACCCGGAGAGAGAAGTGTTAGAGTGGAGGTTTGACAGCCGCCTAGCATTTCATCACGTGGCCCGA
GAGCTGCATCCGGAGTACTTCAAGAACTGCTGATATCGAGCTTGCTACAAGGGACTTTCCGCTGGGGACT
TTCCAGGGAGGCGTGGCCTGGGCGGGACTGGGGAGTGGCGAGCCCTCAGATCCTGCATATAAGCAGCTGC
TTTTTGCCTGTACTGGGTCTCTCTGGTTAGACCAGATCTGAGCCTGGGAGCTCTCTGGCTAACTAGGGAA
CCCACTGCTTAAGCCTCAATAAAGCTTGCCTTGAGTGCTTCAAGTAGTGTGTGCCCGTCTGTTGTGTGAC
TCTGGTAACTAGAGATCCCTCAGACCCTTTTAGTCAGTGTGGAAAATCTCTAGCAGTGGCGCCCGAACAG
GGACTTGAAAGCGAAAGGGAAACCAGAGGAGCTCTCTCGACGCAGGACTCGGCTTGCTGAAGCGCGCACG
GCAAGAGGCGAGGGGCGGCGACTGGTGAGTACGCCAAAAATTTTGACTAGCGGAGGCTAGAAGGAGAGAG
ATGGGTGCGAGAGCGTCAGTATTAAGCGGGGGAGAATTAGATCGCGATGGGAAAAAATTCGGTTAAGGCC
AGGGGGAAAGAAAAAATATAAATTAAAACATATAGTATGGGCAAGCAGGGAGCTAGAACGATTCGCAGTT
AATCCTGGCCTGTTAGAAACATCAGAAGGCTGTAGACAAATACTGGGACAGCTACAACCATCCCTTCAGA
CAGGATCAGAAGAACTTAGATCATTATATAATACAGTAGCAACCCTCTATTGTGTGCATCAAAGGATAGA
GATAAAAGACACCAAGGAAGCTTTAGACAAGATAGAGGAAGAGCAAAACAAAAGTAAGACCACCGCACAG
CAAGCGGCCGGCCGCTGATCTTCAGACCTGGAGGAGGAGATATGAGGGACAATTGGAGAAGTGAATTATA
TAAATATAAAGTAGTAAAAATTGAACCATTAGGAGTAGCACCCACCAAGGCAAAGAGAAGAGTGGTGCAG
AGAGAAAAAAGAGCAGTGGGAATAGGAGCTTTGTTCCTTGGGTTCTTGGGAGCAGCAGGAAGCACTATGG
GCGCAGCGTCAATGACGCTGACGGTACAGGCCAGACAATTATTGTCTGGTATAGTGCAGCAGCAGAACAA
TTTGCTGAGGGCTATTGAGGCGCAACAGCATCTGTTGCAACTCACAGTCTGGGGCATCAAGCAGCTCCAG
GCAAGAATCCTGGCTGTGGAAAGATACCTAAAGGATCAACAGCTCCTGGGGATTTGGGGTTGCTCTGGAA
AACTCATTTGCACCACTGCTGTGCCTTGGAATGCTAGTTGGAGTAATAAATCTCTGGAACAGATTTGGAA
TCACACGACCTGGATGGAGTGGGACAGAGAAATTAACAATTACACAAGCTTAATACACTCCTTAATTGAA
GAATCGCAAAACCAGCAAGAAAAGAATGAACAAGAATTATTGGAATTAGATAAATGGGCAAGTTTGTGGA
ATTGGTTTAACATAACAAATTGGCTGTGGTATATAAAATTATTCATAATGATAGTAGGAGGCTTGGTAGG
TTTAAGAATAGTTTTTGCTGTACTTTCTATAGTGAATAGAGTTAGGCAGGGATATTCACCATTATCGTTT
CAGACCCACCTCCCAACCCCGAGGGGACCCGACAGGCCCGAAGGAATAGAAGAAGAAGGTGGAGAGAGAG
ACAGAGACAGATCCATTCGATTAGTGAACGGATCTCGACGGTATCGCCAAATGGCAGTATTCATCCACAA
TTTTAAAAGAAAAGGGGGGATTGGGGGGTACAGTGCAGGGGAAAGAATAGTAGACATAATAGCAACAGAC
ATACAAACTAAAGAATTACAAAAACAAATTACAAAAATTCAAAATTTTCGGGTTTATTACAGGGACAGCA
GAGATCCAGTTTGGATCGATAAGCTTGATATCGAATTCGTGCCCGTCAGTGGGCAGAGCGCACATCGCCC
ACAGTCCCCGAGAAGTTGGGGGGAGGGGTCGGCAATTGAACCGGTGCCTAGAGAAGGTGGCGCGGGGTAA
ACTGGGAAAGTGATGTCGTGTACTGGCTCCGCCTTTTTCCCGAGGGTGGGGGAGAACCGTATATAAGTGC
AGTAGTCGCCGTGAACGTTCTTTTTCGCAACGGGTTTGCCGCCAGAACACAGGTAAGTGCCGTGTGTGGT
TCCCGCGGGCCTGGCCTCTTTACGGGTTATGGCCCTTGCGTGCCTTGAATTACTTCCACCTGGCTGCAGT
ACGTGATTCTTGATCCCGAGCTTCGGGTTGGAAGTGGGTGGGAGAGTTCGAGGCCTTGCGCTTAAGGAGC
CCCTTCGCCTCGTGCTTGAGTTGAGGCCTGGCCTGGGCGCTGGGGCCGCCGCGTGCGAATCTGGTGGCAC
CTTCGCGCCTGTCTCGCTGCTTTCGATAAGTCTCTAGCCATTTAAAATTTTTGATGACCTGCTGCGACGC
TTTTTTTCTGGCAAGATAGTCTTGTAAATGCGGGCCAAGATCTGCACACTGGTATTTCGGTTTTTGGGGC
CGCGGGCGGCGACGGGGCCCGTGCGTCCCAGCGCACATGTTCGGCGAGGCGGGGCCTGCGAGCGCGGCCA
CCGAGAATCGGACGGGGGTAGTCTCAAGCTGGCCGGCCTGCTCTGGTGCCTGGCCTCGCGCCGCCGTGTA
TCGCCCCGCCCTGGGCGGCAAGGCTGGCCCGGTCGGCACCAGTTGCGTGAGCGGAAAGATGGCCGCTTCC
CGGCCCTGCTGCAGGGAGCTCAAAATGGAGGACGCGGCGCTCGGGAGAGCGGGCGGGTGAGTCACCCACA
CAAAGGAAAAGGGCCTTTCCGTCCTCAGCCGTCGCTTCATGTGACTCCACGGAGTACCGGGCGCCGTCCA
GGCACCTCGATTAGTTCTCGCGCTTTTGGAGTACGTCGTCTTTAGGTTGGGGGGAGGGGTTTTATGCGAT
GGAGTTTCCCCACACTGAGTGGGTGGAGACTGAAGTTAGGCCAGCTTGGCACTTGATGTAATTCTCCTTG
GAATTTGCCCTTTTTGAGTTTGGATCTTGGTTCATTCTCAAGCCTCAGACAGTGGTTCAAAGTTTTTTTC
TTCCATTTCAGGAATTCTCACGCGTGCCACCATGGATTACAAGGACGACGATGACAAGGGATCCGGCGGA
CCGCCCAAAAAGAAGAGGAAAGTGGGATCCGGTACCAACATCCCCGCTCTGGTGGAAAACCAGAAGAAGT
ACTTTGGCACCTACAGCGTGATGGCCATGCTGAACGCTCAGACCGTGCTGGACCACATCCAGAAGGTGGC
CGATATTGAGGGCGAGCAGAACGAGAACAACGAGAATCTGTGGTTTCACCCCGTGATGAGCCACCTGTAC
AACGCCAAGAACGGCTACGACAAGCAGCCCGAGAAAACCATGTTCATCATCGAGCGGCTGCAGAGCTACT
TCCCATTCCTGAAGATCATGGCCGAGAACCAGAGAGAGTACAGCAACGGCAAGTACAAGCAGAACCGCGT
GGAAGTGAACAGCAACGACATCTTCGAGGTGCTGAAGCGCGCCTTCGGCGTGCTGAAGATGTACAGGGAC
CTGACCAACGCATACAAGACCTACGAGGAAAAGCTGAACGACGGCTGCGAGTTCCTGACCAGCACAGAGC
AACCTCTGAGCGGCATGATCAACAACTACTACACAGTGGCCCTGCGGAACATGAACGAGAGATACGGCTA
CAAGACAGAGGACCTGGCCTTCATCCAGGACAAGCGGTTCAAGTTCGTGAAGGACGCCTACGGCAAGAAA
AAGTCCCAAGTGAATACCGGATTCTTCCTGAGCCTGCAGGACTACAACGGCGACACACAGAAGAAGCTGC
ACCTGAGCGGAGTGGGAATCGCCCTGCTGATCTGCCTGTTCCTGGACAAGCAGTACATCAACATCTTTCT
GAGCAGGCTGCCCATCTTCTCCAGCTACAATGCCCAGAGCGAGGAACGGCGGATCATCATCAGATCCTTC
GGCATCAACAGCATCAAGCTGCCCAAGGACCGGATCCACAGCGAGAAGTCCAACAAGAGCGTGGCCATGG
ATATGCTCAACGAAGTGAAGCGGTGCCCCGACGAGCTGTTCACAACACTGTCTGCCGAGAAGCAGTCCCG
GTTCAGAATCATCAGCGACGACCACAATGAAGTGCTGATGAAGCGGAGCAGCGACAGATTCGTGCCTCTG
CTGCTGCAGTATATCGATTACGGCAAGCTGTTCGACCACATCAGGTTCCACGTGAACATGGGCAAGCTGA
GATACCTGCTGAAGGCCGACAAGACCTGCATCGACGGCCAGACCAGAGTCAGAGTGATCGAGCAGCCCCT
GAACGGCTTCGGCAGACTGGAAGAGGCCGAGACAATGCGGAAGCAAGAGAACGGCACCTTCGGCAACAGC
GGCATCCGGATCAGAGACTTCGAGAACATGAAGCGGGACGACGCCAATCCTGCCAACTATCCCTACATCG
TGGACACCTACACACACTACATCCTGGAAAACAACAAGGTCGAGATGTTTATCAACGACAAAGAGGACAG
CGCCCCACTGCTGCCCGTGATCGAGGATGATAGATACGTGGTCAAGACAATCCCCAGCTGCCGGATGAGC
ACCCTGGAAATTCCAGCCATGGCCTTCCACATGTTTCTGTTCGGCAGCAAGAAAACCGAGAAGCTGATCG
TGGACGTGCACAACCGGTACAAGAGACTGTTCCAGGCCATGCAGAAAGAAGAAGTGACCGCCGAGAATAT
CGCCAGCTTCGGAATCGCCGAGAGCGACCTGCCTCAGAAGATCCTGGATCTGATCAGCGGCAATGCCCAC
GGCAAGGATGTGGACGCCTTCATCAGACTGACCGTGGACGACATGCTGACCGACACCGAGCGGAGAATCA
AGAGATTCAAGGACGACCGGAAGTCCATTCGGAGCGCCGACAACAAGATGGGAAAGAGAGGCTTCAAGCA
GATCTCCACAGGCAAGCTGGCCGACTTCCTGGCCAAGGACATCGTGCTGTTTCAGCCCAGCGTGAACGAT
GGCGAGAACAAGATCACCGGCCTGAACTACCGGATCATGCAGAGCGCCATTGCCGTGTACGATAGCGGCG
ACGATTACGAGGCCAAGCAGCAGTTCAAGCTGATGTTCGAGAAGGCCCGGCTGATCGGCAAGGGCACAAC
AGAGCCTCATCCATTTCTGTACAAGGTGTTCGCCCGCAGCATCCCCGCCAATGCCGTCGAGTTCTACGAG
CGCTACCTGATCGAGCGGAAGTTCTACCTGACCGGCCTGTCCAACGAGATCAAGAAAGGCAACAGAGTGG
ATGTGCCCTTCATCCGGCGGGACCAGAACAAGTGGAAAACACCCGCCATGAAGACCCTGGGCAGAATCTA
CAGCGAGGATCTGCCCGTGGAACTGCCCAGACAGATGTTCGACAATGAGATCAAGTCCCACCTGAAGTCC
CTGCCACAGATGGAAGGCATCGACTTCAACAATGCCAACGTGACCTATCTGATCGCCGAGTACATGAAGA
GAGTGCTGGACGACGACTTCCAGACCTTCTACCAGTGGAACCGCAACTACCGGTACATGGACATGCTTAA
GGGCGAGTACGACAGAAAGGGCTCCCTGCAGCACTGCTTCACCAGCGTGGAAGAGAGAGAAGGCCTCTGG
AAAGAGCGGGCCTCCAGAACAGAGCGGTACAGAAAGCAGGCCAGCAACAAGATCCGCAGCAACCGGCAGA
TGAGAAACGCCAGCAGCGAAGAGATCGAGACAATCCTGGATAAGCGGCTGAGCAACAGCCGGAACGAGTA
CCAGAAAAGCGAGAAAGTGATCCGGCGCTACAGAGTGCAGGATGCCCTGCTGTTTCTGCTGGCCAAAAAG
ACCCTGACCGAACTGGCCGATTTCGACGGCGAGAGGTTCAAACTGAAAGAAATCATGCCCGACGCCGAGA
AGGGAATCCTGAGCGAGATCATGCCCATGAGCTTCACCTTCGAGAAAGGCGGCAAGAAGTACACCATCAC
CAGCGAGGGCATGAAGCTGAAGAACTACGGCGACTTCTTTGTGCTGGCTAGCGACAAGAGGATCGGCAAC
CTGCTGGAACTCGTGGGCAGCGACATCGTGTCCAAAGAGGATATCATGGAAGAGTTCAACAAATACGACC
AGTGCAGGCCCGAGATCAGCTCCATCGTGTTCAACCTGGAAAAGTGGGCCTTCGACACATACCCCGAGCT
GTCTGCCAGAGTGGACCGGGAAGAGAAGGTGGACTTCAAGAGCATCCTGAAAATCCTGCTGAACAACAAG
AACATCAACAAAGAGCAGAGCGACATCCTGCGGAAGATCCGGAACGCCTTCGATGCAAACAATTACCCCG
ACAAAGGCGTGGTGGAAATCAAGGCCCTGCCTGAGATCGCCATGAGCATCAAGAAGGCCTTTGGGGAGTA
CGCCATCATGAAGGCGGCCGCGGAGGGAGCTCTAGAGGCGCTACCGGTCGCCACCGTGAGCAAGGGCGAG
GAGCTGTTCACCGGGGTGGTGCCCATCCTGGTCGAGCTGGACGGCGACGTAAACGGCCACAAGTTCAGCG
TGTCCGGCGAGGGCGAGGGCGATGCCACCTACGGCAAGCTGACCCTGAAGTTCATCTGCACCACCGGCAA
GCTGCCCGTGCCCTGGCCCACCCTCGTGACCACCCTGACCTACGGCGTGCAGTGCTTCAGCCGCTACCCC
GACCACATGAAGCAGCACGACTTCTTCAAGTCCGCCATGCCCGAAGGCTACGTCCAGGAGCGCACCATCT
TCTTCAAGGACGACGGCAACTACAAGACCCGCGCCGAGGTGAAGTTCGAGGGCGACACCCTGGTGAACCG
CATCGAGCTGAAGGGCATCGACTTCAAGGAGGACGGCAACATCCTGGGGCACAAGCTGGAGTACAACTAC
AACAGCCACAACGTCTATATCATGGCCGACAAGCAGAAGAACGGCATCAAGGTGAACTTCAAGATCCGCC
ACAACATCGAGGACGGCAGCGTGCAGCTCGCCGACCACTACCAGCAGAACACCCCCATCGGCGACGGCCC
CGTGCTGCTGCCCGACAACCACTACCTGAGCACCCAGTCCGCCCTGAGCAAAGACCCCAACGAGAAGCGC
GATCACATGGTCCTGCTGGAGTTCGTGACCGCCGCCGGGATCACTCTCGGCATGGACGAGCTGTACAAGC
ATATGGGATCCGGATCCACGCGTGTGCCTTTGTATGGTTTTACTTCGATTTGTGGAAGAAGACCTGAGAT
GGAAGCTGCTGTTTCGACTATACCAAGATTCCTTCAATCTTCCTCTGGTTCGATGTTAGATGGTCGGTTT
GATCCTCAATCCGCCGCTCATTTCTTCGGTGTTTACGACGGCCATGGCGGTTCTCAGGTAGCGAACTATT
GTAGAGAGAGGATGCATTTGGCTTTGGCGGAGGAGATAGCTAAGGAGAAACCGATGCTCTGCGATGGTGA
TACGTGGCTGGAGAAGTGGAAGAAAGCTCTTTTCAACTCGTTCCTGAGAGTTGACTCGGAGATTGAGTCA
GTTGCGCCGGAGACGGTTGGGTCAACGTCGGTGGTTGCCGTTGTTTTCCCGTCTCACATCTTCGTCGCTA
ACTGCGGTGACTCTAGAGCCGTTCTTTGCCGCGGCAAAACTG
Features (pLannotate 1.2.2; 35 found; start..end, strand, type, name):
    527..546     +  misc_feature   MCS (fragment): pUC18/19 multiple cloning site
    547..565     +  misc_feature   MCS (fragment): pBluescript multiple cloning site
    565..1153    +  misc_feature   WPRE: woodchuck hepatitis virus posttranscriptional regulatory element
   1154..1176    +  misc_feature   MCS (fragment): pBluescript multiple cloning site
   1193..1261    +  CDS            nef (fragment): NEF_HV1Z2 - Experimental evidence at protein level: Swiss-Prot protein existence level 1. Extracellular Nef protein targets CD4(+) T-lymphocytes for apoptosis by interacting with CXCR4 surface receptors. From Human immunodeficiency virus type 1 group M subtype D (isolate Z2/CDC-Z34) (HIV-1).
   1263..1496    +  LTR            3' LTR (ΔU3): self-inactivating 3' long terminal repeat (LTR) from HIV-1
   1521..1539    -  promoter       SP6 promoter: promoter for bacteriophage SP6 RNA polymerase
   1767..2046    +  CDS            TcR (fragment): tetracycline efflux protein; tet; confers resistance to tetracycline
   2047..2095    -  misc_feature   bom (fragment): basis of mobility region from pBR322
   2197..2232    -  CDS            rop (fragment): Rop protein, which maintains plasmids at low copy number; rop
   2327..2431    +  promoter       AmpR promoter: bla
   2432..3292    +  CDS            AmpR: β-lactamase; bla; confers resistance to ampicillin, carbenicillin, and related antibiotics
   3463..4051    +  rep_origin     ori: high-copy-number ColE1/pMB1/pBR322/pUC origin of replication
   4234..4290    +  CDS            lacI (fragment): lac repressor; lacI; The lac repressor binds to the lac operator to inhibit transcription in E. coli. This inhibition can be relieved by adding lactose or isopropyl-β-D-thiogalactopyranoside (IPTG).
   4297..4626    +  promoter       SV40 promoter: SV40 enhancer and early promoter
   4826..4945    +  CDS            gpt (fragment): XGPT_ECOLI - Also known as gpp, gxu. Experimental evidence at protein level: Swiss-Prot protein existence level 1. Purine salvage pathway enzyme that catalyzes the transfer of the ribosyl-5-phosphate group from 5-phospho-alpha-D-ribose 1- diphosphate (PRPP) to the N9 position of the 6-oxopurines guanine and xanthine to form the corresponding ribonucleotides GMP (guanosine 5'- monophosphate) and XMP (xanthosine 5'-monophosphate), with the release of PPi. To a lesser extent, also acts on hypoxanthine (PubMed:9100006, PubMed:3886014). Does not ribophosphorylate adenine (PubMed:3886014). From Esch
   4945..5280    +  CDS            gpt (fragment): XGPT_ECOLI - Also known as gpp, gxu. Experimental evidence at protein level: Swiss-Prot protein existence level 1. Purine salvage pathway enzyme that catalyzes the transfer of the ribosyl-5-phosphate group from 5-phospho-alpha-D-ribose 1- diphosphate (PRPP) to the N9 position of the 6-oxopurines guanine and xanthine to form the corresponding ribonucleotides GMP (guanosine 5'- monophosphate) and XMP (xanthosine 5'-monophosphate), with the release of PPi. To a lesser extent, also acts on hypoxanthine (PubMed:9100006, PubMed:3886014). Does not ribophosphorylate adenine (PubMed:3886014). From Esch
   5375..5680    +  CDS            frsA (fragment): FRSA_ECOLI - Also known as yafA. Experimental evidence at protein level: Swiss-Prot protein existence level 1. Catalyzes the hydrolysis of esters (PubMed:15808744). Displays esterase activity toward pNP-butyrate (PubMed:15808744). May stimulate mixed-acid fermentation by acting as a fermentation/respiration switch that down-regulates respiration and up- regulates fermentation rates (PubMed:15169777). From Escherichia coli (strain K12).
   5684..5758    +  CDS            small t antigen (fragment): SV40 (simian virus 40) small t antigen
   5760..5825    +  intron         small t intron: SV40 (simian virus 40) small t antigen intron
   5955..5975    +  CDS            SV40 NLS: nuclear localization signal of SV40 (simian virus 40) large T antigen
   6294..6377    +  CDS            large T antigen (fragment): large T antigen from SV40 (simian virus 40)
   6400..6534    +  polyA_signal   SV40 poly(A) signal: SV40 polyadenylation signal
   6701..7030    +  CDS            nef (fragment): NEF_HV1BR - Experimental evidence at protein level: Swiss-Prot protein existence level 1. Extracellular Nef protein targets CD4(+) T-lymphocytes for apoptosis by interacting with CXCR4 surface receptors (PubMed:14990729). From Human immunodeficiency virus type 1 group M subtype B (isolate BRU/LAI) (HIV-1).
   7078..7335    +  LTR            5' LTR (truncated): truncated 5' long terminal repeat (LTR) from HIV-1
   7382..7507    +  misc_feature   HIV-1 Ψ: packaging signal of human immunodeficiency virus type 1
   7491..7829    +  CDS            HIV-1 gag (fragment): gag protein from human immunodeficiency virus 1; gag
   8004..8237    +  misc_feature   RRE: The Rev response element (RRE) of HIV-1 allows for Rev-dependent mRNA export from the nucleus to the cytoplasm.
   8614..8714    +  CDS            Rev (fragment): human immunodeficiency virus 1 (HIV-1) Rev protein; rev; enhances nuclear export of unspliced and incompletely spliced viral mRNAs
   8751..8868    +  misc_feature   cPPT/CTS: central polypurine tract and central termination sequence of HIV-1
   8905..8928    -  misc_feature   MCS (fragment): pBluescript multiple cloning site
   8929..10092   +  promoter       EF-1α promoter: strong constitutive promoter for human elongation factor EF-1α
  10115..10138   +  CDS            FLAG: FLAG® epitope tag, followed by an enterokinase cleavage site
  13496..14209   +  CDS            EGFP: EGFP is a basic (constitutively fluorescent) green fluorescent protein published in 1996, derived from Aequorea victoria. It is reported to be a rapidly-maturing weak dimer with moderate acid sensitivity.
  14234..455     +  CDS            ABI1 (fragment) (across the origin): P2C56_ARATH - Experimental evidence at protein level: Swiss-Prot protein existence level 1. Key component and repressor of the abscisic acid (ABA) signaling pathway that regulates numerous ABA responses, such as stomatal closure, osmotic water permeability of the plasma membrane (Pos), drought-induced resistance and rhizogenesis, response to glucose, high light stress, seed germination and inhibition of vegetative growth. During the stomatal closure regulation, modulates the inward calcium-channel permeability as well as the actin reorganization in guard cells in response to ABA. Involved in t
