[The description below was written by a language model from this plasmid's Addgene catalogue record and pLannotate feature annotations shown in this document.]
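Description:
pSLQ10531 is a 14.7 kb lentiviral transfer plasmid built on the pHR backbone for mammalian expression of a catalytically dead Cas13b fusion used in the CRISPR-TO system. It is maintained in E. coli through a high-copy ColE1/pUC-type origin and selected with ampicillin via the β-lactamase gene. The backbone also carries older vector remnants outside the viral region, including an SV40 promoter followed by gpt fragments, the SV40 small t intron and an SV40 poly(A) signal. The lentiviral portion comprises a truncated HIV-1 5′ LTR, the Ψ packaging signal with a partial gag sequence, the RRE for Rev-dependent export of the genomic RNA, the cPPT/CTS, a WPRE downstream of the insert to boost transcript expression, and a self-inactivating ΔU3 3′ LTR.

The payload is driven by the constitutive human EF-1α promoter and encodes NLS-dPspCas13b-EGFP-ABI, with an N-terminal FLAG tag and, according to the catalogue entry, a C-terminal V5 tag. The Cas13b derives from Prevotella sp. P5-125 and carries H133A and H1058A substitutions, which the name marks as the nuclease-dead form, so it serves as a programmable RNA-binding module rather than a cutter. The automated annotation does not label the Cas13b coding region, the NLS or the V5 tag, but a large unannotated gap between FLAG and EGFP is consistent with the Cas13b position. EGFP allows the fusion to be visualised, and the ABI1 fragment from Arabidopsis is a component of abscisic acid signalling commonly used as one half of an ABA-inducible dimerisation pair. The dimerisation partner is not part of this record. The stated purpose is CRISPR-TO perturbation in the nucleus of cell lines, in the context of programmable control of RNA spatial localisation in live cells.
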