Addgene plasmid #239267: pSLQ10531
Purpose: Expresses NLS-dCas13b-ABI for CRISPR-TO perturbation in the nucleus of cell lines
Depositing lab: Stanley Qi. Depositing organization: Stanford University. Publication: Programmable control of spatial transcriptome in live cells and neurons. Han M, Fu ML, Zhu Y, Choi AA, Li E, Bezney J, Cai S, Miles L, Ma Y, Qi LS. Nature. 2025 Jul;643(8070):241-251. doi: 10.1038/s41586-025-09020-z. Epub 2025 May 21. PubMed 40399675.
Backbone
  Vector backbone: pHR vector backbone
  Vector type: Mammalian Expression, Lentiviral, CRISPR
Growth in bacteria
  Bacterial resistance: Ampicillin, 100 μg/mL
  Growth temperature: 37°C
  Growth strain: NEB Stable
  Copy number: High Copy
Gene/Insert
  Gene/Insert name: NLS-dPspCas13b-EGFP-ABI
  Species: Prevotella sp. P5-125
  Insert size (bp): 6885
  Mutation: H133A and H1058A in PspCas13b
  Promoter: EF1a
  Tag / fusion protein: Flag tag (N terminal on insert); V5 tag (C terminal on insert)
  Cloning method: Restriction Enzyme; 5′ cloning site Unknown (unknown if destroyed)
Terms and licenses: Academic/Nonprofit Terms; Industry Terms: Not Available to Industry
How to cite: pSLQ10531 was a gift from Stanley Qi (Addgene plasmid # 239267 ; http://n2t.net/addgene:239267 ; RRID:Addgene_239267)
